Addgene plasmid #144648: TFORF3172
Purpose: Lentiviral vector for overexpressing transcription factor ORFs with unique 24-bp barcodes. Barcodes facilitate identification of transcription factors in pooled screens.
Depositing lab: Feng Zhang. Depositing organization: Broad Institute. Publication: A transcription factor atlas of directed differentiation. Joung J, Ma S, Tay T, Geiger-Schuller KR, Kirchgatterer PC, Verdine VK, Guo B, Arias-Garcia MA, Allen WE, Singh A, Kuksenko O, Abudayyeh OO, Gootenberg JS, Fu Z, Macrae RK, Buenrostro JD, Regev A, Zhang F. Cell. 2023 Jan 5;186(1):209-229.e26. doi: 10.1016/j.cell.2022.11.026. PubMed 36608654.
Backbone
  Vector backbone: pLX_TRC317
  Backbone manufacturer: Broad Institute Genetic Perturbation Platform
  Backbone size w/o insert (bp): 8264
  Vector type: Mammalian Expression, Lentiviral
  Selectable markers: Puromycin
Growth in bacteria
  Bacterial resistance: Ampicillin, 100 μg/mL
  Growth temperature: 37°C
  Growth strain: NEB Stable
  Copy number: High Copy
Gene/Insert
  Gene/Insert name: STAT6
  Species: H. sapiens (human)
  Insert size (bp): 2747
  Entrez Gene: STAT6 (a.k.a. D12S1644, HIES6, IL-4-STAT, STAT6B, STAT6C)
  Promoter: EF1a
  Tag / fusion protein: V5 (C terminal on insert)
  Cloning method: Gateway Cloning
  Sequencing primers: 5′ GGGTGGAGACTGAAGTTAGGCCAG; 3′ CACATAGCGTAAAAGGAGCAACATAG
Resource information
  A portion of this plasmid was derived from a plasmid made by: Broad Institute Genetic Perturbation Platform
Terms and licenses: Academic/Nonprofit Terms; Industry Terms: Not Available to Industry
Depositor comments: NM_003153.4 Please test multiple small colonies in case of plasmid recombination. To make this collection available in a timely manner, a portion of this collection was not fully sequenced by Addgene. If an Addgene verified full plasmid sequence is not available, please contact us prior to placing an order to request the full sequence.
How to cite: TFORF3172 was a gift from Feng Zhang (Addgene plasmid # 144648 ; http://n2t.net/addgene:144648 ; RRID:Addgene_144648)
