[The description below was written by a language model from this plasmid's Addgene catalogue record and pLannotate feature annotations shown in this document.]
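Description:
TFORF3172 is a third-generation-style, self-inactivating lentiviral expression plasmid built on the pLX_TRC317 backbone and carrying the human STAT6 open reading frame, one member of a barcoded transcription factor ORF collection. In bacteria it is maintained through a high-copy ColE1/pUC-type origin and selected with ampicillin via the β-lactamase gene; an f1 origin and remnants of lac and phage promoter sequences are also present in the backbone. The depositor warns that the plasmid can recombine, which is common for LTR-containing vectors.

The lentiviral genome is transcribed from an RSV promoter fused to a truncated HIV-1 5' LTR, followed by the Ψ packaging signal, a partial gag sequence, the Rev response element and a cPPT/CTS, and it ends in a ΔU3 3' LTR that inactivates LTR promoter activity after integration. Within this unit, an SV40 promoter drives a puromycin N-acetyltransferase gene for selecting transduced mammalian cells, and the strong constitutive EF-1α promoter drives STAT6. The ORF was introduced by Gateway cloning and is flanked by attB1 and attB2 sites, with a V5 epitope tag placed after attB2 to give a C-terminal fusion. A WPRE downstream enhances transcript expression. The catalogue entry describes a unique 24-bp barcode associated with the ORF; it is not annotated in the feature table, so its position is not stated, although a short U6 promoter fragment sits between the V5 tag and the WPRE. The construct is intended for STAT6 overexpression, alone or in pooled screens where barcodes allow each transcription factor to be identified, as in directed differentiation studies.
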