Features (pLannotate 1.2.2; 34 found; start..end, strand, type, name):
      1..1179    +  promoter       EF-1α promoter: strong constitutive promoter for human elongation factor EF-1α
   1200..1217    +  protein_bind   attB1 (fragment): mutant version of attB; core recombination site for the Gateway® BP reaction BP Clonase™
   1223..3763    +  CDS            STAT6: STAT6_HUMAN - Experimental evidence at protein level: Swiss-Prot protein existence level 1. Carries out a dual function: signal transduction and activation of transcription. Involved in IL4/interleukin-4- and IL3/interleukin-3-mediated signaling. From Homo sapiens (Human).
   3766..3789    -  protein_bind   attB2: mutant version of attB; recombination site for the Gateway® BP reaction BP Clonase™
   3797..3838    +  CDS            V5 tag: epitope tag from simian virus 5
   3854..3907    +  promoter       U6 promoter (fragment): RNA polymerase III promoter for human U6 snRNA
   3949..4537    +  misc_feature   WPRE: woodchuck hepatitis virus posttranscriptional regulatory element
   4588..4607    +  misc_feature   cPPT/CTS (fragment): central polypurine tract and central termination sequence of HIV-1
   4609..4842    +  LTR            3' LTR (ΔU3): self-inactivating 3' long terminal repeat (LTR) from HIV-1
   4920..5041    +  polyA_signal   SV40 poly(A) signal: SV40 polyadenylation signal
   5081..5216    +  rep_origin     SV40 ori: SV40 origin of replication
   5237..5255    -  promoter       T7 promoter: promoter for bacteriophage T7 RNA polymerase
   5263..5418    +  CDS            lacZα (fragment): LacZα fragment of β-galactosidase; lacZ fragment
   5423..5851    +  rep_origin     f1 ori (sequence partly withheld): f1 bacteriophage origin of replication; arrow indicates direction of (+) strand synthesis
   5904..6008    +  promoter       AmpR promoter: bla
   6009..6869    +  CDS            AmpR: β-lactamase; bla; confers resistance to ampicillin, carbenicillin, and related antibiotics
   7040..7628    +  rep_origin     ori: high-copy-number ColE1/pMB1/pBR322/pUC origin of replication
   7811..7903    +  CDS            lacI (fragment): lac repressor; lacI; The lac repressor binds to the lac operator to inhibit transcription in E. coli. This inhibition can be relieved by adding lactose or isopropyl-β-D-thiogalactopyranoside (IPTG).
   7916..7937    +  protein_bind   CAP binding site: CAP binding activates transcription in the presence of cAMP. E. coli catabolite activator protein
   7952..7982    +  promoter       lac promoter: promoter for the E. coli lac operon
   7986..8008    +  protein_bind   lac operator (fragment): The lac repressor binds to the lac operator to inhibit transcription in E. coli. This inhibition can be relieved by adding lactose or isopropyl-β-D-thiogalactopyranoside (IPTG). lac repressor encoded by lacI
   8051..8069    +  promoter       T3 promoter: promoter for bacteriophage T3 RNA polymerase
   8097..8323    +  promoter       RSV promoter: Rous sarcoma virus enhancer/promoter
   8324..8504    +  LTR            5' LTR (truncated): truncated 5' long terminal repeat (LTR) from HIV-1
   8551..8676    +  misc_feature   HIV-1 Ψ: packaging signal of human immunodeficiency virus type 1
   8660..9023    +  CDS            HIV-1 gag (fragment): gag protein from human immunodeficiency virus 1; gag
   9169..9402    +  misc_feature   RRE: The Rev response element (RRE) of HIV-1 allows for Rev-dependent mRNA export from the nucleus to the cytoplasm.
   9779..9805    +  CDS            Rev (fragment): human immunodeficiency virus 1 (HIV-1) Rev protein; rev; enhances nuclear export of unspliced and incompletely spliced viral mRNAs
   9812..9835    +  promoter       SV40 promoter (fragment): SV40 early promoter
   9836..9907    +  promoter       SV40 promoter (fragment): SV40 enhancer and early promoter
   9931..10066   +  rep_origin     SV40 ori: SV40 origin of replication
  10112..10708   +  CDS            PuroR (fragment): puromycin N-acetyltransferase; pac from Streptomyces; confers resistance to puromycin
  10757..10874   +  misc_feature   cPPT/CTS: central polypurine tract and central termination sequence of HIV-1
  10939..11005   +  CDS            small t antigen (fragment): SV40 (simian virus 40) small t antigen
>Addgene plasmid #144648 | TFORF3172 | addgene full sequence | sequence record 348623 | Addgene NGS Result
GGCTCCGGTGCCCGTCAGTGGGCAGAGCGCACATCGCCCACAGTCCCCGAGAAGTTGGGGGGAGGGGTCG
GCAATTGAACCGGTGCCTAGAGAAGGTGGCGCGGGGTAAACTGGGAAAGTGATGTCGTGTACTGGCTCCG
CCTTTTTCCCGAGGGTGGGGGAGAACCGTATATAAGTGCAGTAGTCGCCGTGAACGTTCTTTTTCGCAAC
GGGTTTGCCGCCAGAACACAGGTAAGTGCCGTGTGTGGTTCCCGCGGGCCTGGCCTCTTTACGGGTTATG
GCCCTTGCGTGCCTTGAATTACTTCCACCTGGCTGCAGTACGTGATTCTTGATCCCGAGCTTCGGGTTGG
AAGTGGGTGGGAGAGTTCGAGGCCTTGCGCTTAAGGAGCCCCTTCGCCTCGTGCTTGAGTTGAGGCCTGG
CCTGGGCGCTGGGGCCGCCGCGTGCGAATCTGGTGGCACCTTCGCGCCTGTCTCGCTGCTTTCGATAAGT
CTCTAGCCATTTAAAATTTTTGATGACCTGCTGCGACGCTTTTTTTCTGGCAAGATAGTCTTGTAAATGC
GGGCCAAGATCTGCACACTGGTATTTCGGTTTTTGGGGCCGCGGGCGGCGACGGGGCCCGTGCGTCCCAG
CGCACATGTTCGGCGAGGCGGGGCCTGCGAGCGCGGCCACCGAGAATCGGACGGGGGTAGTCTCAAGCTG
GCCGGCCTGCTCTGGTGCCTGGCCTCGCGCCGCCGTGTATCGCCCCGCCCTGGGCGGCAAGGCTGGCCCG
GTCGGCACCAGTTGCGTGAGCGGAAAGATGGCCGCTTCCCGGCCCTGCTGCAGGGAGCTCAAAATGGAGG
ACGCGGCGCTCGGGAGAGCGGGCGGGTGAGTCACCCACACAAAGGAAAAGGGCCTTTCCGTCCTCAGCCG
TCGCTTCATGTGACTCCACGGAGTACCGGGCGCCGTCCAGGCACCTCGATTAGTTCTCGAGCTTTTGGAG
TACGTCGTCTTTAGGTTGGGGGGAGGGGTTTTATGCGATGGAGTTTCCCCACACTGAGTGGGTGGAGACT
GAAGTTAGGCCAGCTTGGCACTTGATGTAATTCTCCTTGGAATTTGCCCTTTTTGAGTTTGGATCTTGGT
TCATTCTCAAGCCTCAGACAGTGGTTCAAAGTTTTTTTCTTCCATTTCAGGTGTCGTGAGGCTAGCATCG
ATTGATCAACAAGTTTGTACAAAAAAGTTGGCATGTCTCTGTGGGGTCTGGTCTCCAAGATGCCCCCAGA
AAAAGTGCAGCGGCTCTATGTCGACTTTCCCCAACACCTGCGGCATCTTCTGGGTGACTGGCTGGAGAGC
CAGCCCTGGGAGTTCCTGGTCGGCTCCGACGCCTTCTGCTGCAACTTGGCTAGTGCCCTACTTTCAGACA
CTGTCCAGCACCTTCAGGCCTCGGTGGGAGAGCAGGGGGAGGGGAGCACCATCTTGCAACACATCAGCAC
CCTTGAGAGCATATATCAGAGGGACCCCCTGAAGCTGGTGGCCACTTTCAGACAAATACTTCAAGGAGAG
AAAAAAGCTGTTATGGAACAGTTCCGCCACTTGCCAATGCCTTTCCACTGGAAGCAGGAAGAACTCAAGT
TTAAGACAGGCTTGCGGAGGCTGCAGCACCGAGTAGGGGAGATCCACCTTCTCCGAGAAGCCCTGCAGAA
GGGGGCTGAGGCTGGCCAAGTGTCTCTGCACAGCTTGATAGAAACTCCTGCTAATGGGACTGGGCCAAGT
GAGGCCCTGGCCATGCTACTGCAGGAGACCACTGGAGAGCTAGAGGCAGCCAAAGCCCTAGTGCTGAAGA
GGATCCAGATTTGGAAACGGCAGCAGCAGCTGGCAGGGAATGGCGCACCGTTTGAGGAGAGCCTGGCCCC
ACTCCAGGAGAGGTGTGAAAGCCTGGTGGACATTTATTCCCAGCTACAGCAGGAGGTAGGGGCGGCTGGT
GGGGAGCTTGAGCCCAAGACCCGGGCATCGCTGACTGGCCGGCTGGATGAAGTCCTGAGAACCCTCGTCA
CCAGTTGCTTCCTGGTGGAGAAGCAGCCCCCCCAGGTACTGAAGACTCAGACCAAGTTCCAGGCTGGAGT
TCGATTCCTGTTGGGCTTGAGGTTCCTGGGGGCCCCAGCCAAGCCTCCGCTGGTCAGGGCCGACATGGTG
ACAGAGAAGCAGGCGCGGGAGCTGAGTGTGCCTCAGGGTCCTGGGGCTGGAGCAGAAAGCACTGGAGAAA
TCATCAACAACACTGTGCCCTTGGAGAACAGCATTCCTGGGAACTGCTGCTCTGCCCTGTTCAAGAACCT
GCTTCTCAAGAAGATCAAGCGGTGTGAGCGGAAGGGCACTGAGTCTGTCACAGAGGAGAAGTGCGCTGTG
CTCTTCTCTGCCAGCTTCACACTTGGCCCCGGCAAACTCCCCATCCAGCTCCAGGCCCTGTCTCTGCCCC
TGGTGGTCATCGTCCATGGCAACCAAGACAACAATGCCAAAGCCACTATCCTGTGGGACAATGCCTTCTC
TGAGATGGACCGCGTGCCCTTTGTGGTGGCTGAGCGGGTGCCCTGGGAGAAGATGTGTGAAACTCTGAAC
CTGAAGTTCATGGCTGAGGTGGGGACCAACCGGGGGCTGCTCCCAGAGCACTTCCTCTTCCTGGCCCAGA
AGATCTTCAATGACAACAGCCTCAGTATGGAGGCCTTCCAGCACCGTTCTGTGTCCTGGTCGCAGTTCAA
CAAGGAGATCCTGCTGGGCCGTGGCTTCACCTTTTGGCAGTGGTTTGATGGTGTCCTGGACCTCACCAAA
CGCTGTCTCCGGAGCTACTGGTCTGACCGGCTGATCATTGGCTTCATCAGCAAACAGTACGTTACTAGCC
TTCTTCTCAATGAGCCCGACGGAACCTTTCTCCTCCGCTTCAGCGACTCAGAGATTGGGGGCATCACCAT
TGCCCATGTCATCCGGGGCCAGGATGGCTCTCCACAGATAGAGAACATCCAGCCATTCTCTGCCAAAGAC
CTGTCCATTCGCTCACTGGGGGACCGAATCCGGGATCTTGCTCAGCTCAAAAATCTCTATCCCAAGAAGC
CCAAGGATGAGGCTTTCCGGAGCCACTACAAGCCTGAACAGATGGGTAAGGATGGCAGGGGTTATGTCCC
AGCTACCATCAAGATGACCGTGGAAAGGGACCAACCACTTCCTACCCCAGAGCTCCAGATGCCTACCATG
GTGCCTTCTTATGACCTTGGAATGGCCCCTGATTCCTCCATGAGCATGCAGCTTGGCCCAGATATGGTGC
CCCAGGTGTACCCACCACACTCTCACTCCATCCCCCCGTATCAAGGCCTCTCCCCAGAAGAATCAGTCAA
CGTGTTGTCAGCCTTCCAGGAGCCTCACCTGCAGATGCCCCCCAGCCTGGGCCAGATGAGCCTGCCCTTT
GACCAGCCTCACCCCCAGGGCCTGCTGCCGTGCCAGCCTCAGGAGCATGCTGTGTCCAGCCCTGACCCCC
TGCTCTGCTCAGATGTGACCATGGTGGAAGACAGCTGCCTGAGCCAGCCAGTGACAGCGTTTCCTCAGGG
CACTTGGATTGGTGAAGACATATTCCCTCCTCTGCTGCCTCCCACTGAACAGGACCTCACTAAGCTTCTC
CTGGAGGGGCAAGGGGAGTCGGGGGGAGGGTCCTTGGGGGCACAGCCCCTCCTGCAGCCCTCCCACTATG
GGCAATCTGGGATCTCAATGTCCCACATGGACCTAAGGGCCAACCCCAGTTGGTGCCCAACTTTCTTGTA
CAAAGTGGTTGATATCGGTAAGCCTATCCCTAACCCTCTCCTCGGTCTCGATTCTACGTAGTAATGAACT
AGTCCGTAACTTGAAAGTATTTCGATTTCTTGGCTTTATATATCTTGTGGAAAGGACGATCTTAATTTAG
GTTACTGTGTTAAACGCGTTAAGTCGACAATCAACCTCTGGATTACAAAATTTGTGAAAGATTGACTGGT
ATTCTTAACTATGTTGCTCCTTTTACGCTATGTGGATACGCTGCTTTAATGCCTTTGTATCATGCTATTG
CTTCCCGTATGGCTTTCATTTTCTCCTCCTTGTATAAATCCTGGTTGCTGTCTCTTTATGAGGAGTTGTG
GCCCGTTGTCAGGCAACGTGGCGTGGTGTGCACTGTGTTTGCTGACGCAACCCCCACTGGTTGGGGCATT
GCCACCACCTGTCAGCTCCTTTCCGGGACTTTCGCTTTCCCCCTCCCTATTGCCACGGCGGAACTCATCG
CCGCCTGCCTTGCCCGCTGCTGGACAGGGGCTCGGCTGTTGGGCACTGACAATTCCGTGGTGTTGTCGGG
GAAATCATCGTCCTTTCCTTGGCTGCTCGCCTGTGTTGCCACCTGGATTCTGCGCGGGACGTCCTTCTGC
TACGTCCCTTCGGCCCTCAATCCAGCGGACCTTCCTTCCCGCGGCCTGCTGCCGGCTCTGCGGCCTCTTC
CGCGTCTTCGCCTTCGCCCTCAGACGAGTCGGATCTCCCTTTGGGCCGCCTCCCCGCGTCGACTTTAAGA
CCAATGACTTACAAGGCAGCTGTAGATCTTAGCCACTTTTTAAAAGAAAAGGGGGGACTGGAAGGGCTAA
TTCACTCCCAACGAAGACAAGATCTGCTTTTTGCTTGTACTGGGTCTCTCTGGTTAGACCAGATCTGAGC
CTGGGAGCTCTCTGGCTAACTAGGGAACCCACTGCTTAAGCCTCAATAAAGCTTGCCTTGAGTGCTTCAA
GTAGTGTGTGCCCGTCTGTTGTGTGACTCTGGTAACTAGAGATCCCTCAGACCCTTTTAGTCAGTGTGGA
AAATCTCTAGCAGTACGTATAGTAGTTCATGTCATCTTATTATTCAGTATTTATAACTTGCAAAGAAATG
AATATCAGAGAGTGAGAGGAACTTGTTTATTGCAGCTTATAATGGTTACAAATAAAGCAATAGCATCACA
AATTTCACAAATAAAGCATTTTTTTCACTGCATTCTAGTTGTGGTTTGTCCAAACTCATCAATGTATCTT
ATCATGTCTGGCTCTAGCTATCCCGCCCCTAACTCCGCCCATCCCGCCCCTAACTCCGCCCAGTTCCGCC
CATTCTCCGCCCCATGGCTGACTAATTTTTTTTATTTATGCAGAGGCCGAGGCCGCCTCGGCCTCTGAGC
TATTCCAGAAGTAGTGAGGAGGCTTTTTTGGAGGCCTAGGGACGTACCCAATTCGCCCTATAGTGAGTCG
TATTACGCGCGCTCACTGGCCGTCGTTTTACAACGTCGTGACTGGGAAAACCCTGGCGTTACCCAACTTA
ATCGCCTTGCAGCACATCCCCCTTTCGCCAGCTGGCGTAATAGCGAAGAGGCCCGCACCGATCGCCCTTC
CCAACAGTTGCGCAGCCTGAATGGCGAATGGG
[124 nt withheld, positions 5423-5546]
C
[91 nt withheld, positions 5548-5638]
A
[49 nt withheld, positions 5640-5688]
CCTTTGACGTTGGAGTCCACGTTCTTT
[37 nt withheld, positions 5716-5752]
ACCCTATCTCGGTCTATTCTTTTGATTTATAAGGGATTTTGCCGATTTCGGCCTATTGGTTAAAAAATGA
GCTGATTTAACAAAAATTTAACGCGAATTTTAACAAAATATTAACGCTTACAATTTAGGTGGCACTTTTC
GGGGAAATGTGCGCGGAACCCCTATTTGTTTATTTTTCTAAATACATTCAAATATGTATCCGCTCATGAG
ACAATAACCCTGATAAATGCTTCAATAATATTGAAAAAGGAAGAGTATGAGTATTCAACATTTCCGTGTC
GCCCTTATTCCCTTTTTTGCGGCATTTTGCCTTCCTGTTTTTGCTCACCCAGAAACGCTGGTGAAAGTAA
AAGATGCTGAAGATCAGTTGGGTGCACGAGTGGGTTACATCGAACTGGATCTCAACAGCGGTAAGATCCT
TGAGAGTTTTCGCCCCGAAGAACGTTTTCCAATGATGAGCACTTTTAAAGTTCTGCTATGTGGCGCGGTA
TTATCCCGTATTGACGCCGGGCAAGAGCAACTCGGTCGCCGCATACACTATTCTCAGAATGACTTGGTTG
AGTACTCACCAGTCACAGAAAAGCATCTTACGGATGGCATGACAGTAAGAGAATTATGCAGTGCTGCCAT
AACCATGAGTGATAACACTGCGGCCAACTTACTTCTGACAACGATCGGAGGACCGAAGGAGCTAACCGCT
TTTTTGCACAACATGGGGGATCATGTAACTCGCCTTGATCGTTGGGAACCGGAGCTGAATGAAGCCATAC
CAAACGACGAGCGTGACACCACGATGCCTGTAGCAATGGCAACAACGTTGCGCAAACTATTAACTGGCGA
ACTACTTACTCTAGCTTCCCGGCAACAATTAATAGACTGGATGGAGGCGGATAAAGTTGCAGGACCACTT
CTGCGCTCGGCCCTTCCGGCTGGCTGGTTTATTGCTGATAAATCTGGAGCCGGTGAGCGTGGGTCTCGCG
GTATCATTGCAGCACTGGGGCCAGATGGTAAGCCCTCCCGTATCGTAGTTATCTACACGACGGGGAGTCA
GGCAACTATGGATGAACGAAATAGACAGATCGCTGAGATAGGTGCCTCACTGATTAAGCATTGGTAACTG
TCAGACCAAGTTTACTCATATATACTTTAGATTGATTTAAAACTTCATTTTTAATTTAAAAGGATCTAGG
TGAAGATCCTTTTTGATAATCTCATGACCAAAATCCCTTAACGTGAGTTTTCGTTCCACTGAGCGTCAGA
CCCCGTAGAAAAGATCAAAGGATCTTCTTGAGATCCTTTTTTTCTGCGCGTAATCTGCTGCTTGCAAACA
AAAAAACCACCGCTACCAGCGGTGGTTTGTTTGCCGGATCAAGAGCTACCAACTCTTTTTCCGAAGGTAA
CTGGCTTCAGCAGAGCGCAGATACCAAATACTGTTCTTCTAGTGTAGCCGTAGTTAGGCCACCACTTCAA
GAACTCTGTAGCACCGCCTACATACCTCGCTCTGCTAATCCTGTTACCAGTGGCTGCTGCCAGTGGCGAT
AAGTCGTGTCTTACCGGGTTGGACTCAAGACGATAGTTACCGGATAAGGCGCAGCGGTCGGGCTGAACGG
GGGGTTCGTGCACACAGCCCAGCTTGGAGCGAACGACCTACACCGAACTGAGATACCTACAGCGTGAGCT
ATGAGAAAGCGCCACGCTTCCCGAAGGGAGAAAGGCGGACAGGTATCCGGTAAGCGGCAGGGTCGGAACA
GGAGAGCGCACGAGGGAGCTTCCAGGGGGAAACGCCTGGTATCTTTATAGTCCTGTCGGGTTTCGCCACC
TCTGACTTGAGCGTCGATTTTTGTGATGCTCGTCAGGGGGGCGGAGCCTATGGAAAAACGCCAGCAACGC
GGCCTTTTTACGGTTCCTGGCCTTTTGCTGGCCTTTTGCTCACATGTTCTTTCCTGCGTTATCCCCTGAT
TCTGTGGATAACCGTATTACCGCCTTTGAGTGAGCTGATACCGCTCGCCGCAGCCGAACGACCGAGCGCA
GCGAGTCAGTGAGCGAGGAAGCGGAAGAGCGCCCAATACGCAAACCGCCTCTCCCCGCGCGTTGGCCGAT
TCATTAATGCAGCTGGCACGACAGGTTTCCCGACTGGAAAGCGGGCAGTGAGCGCAACGCAATTAATGTG
AGTTAGCTCACTCATTAGGCACCCCAGGCTTTACACTTTATGCTTCCGGCTCGTATGTTGTGTGGAATTG
TGAGCGGATAACAATTTCACACAGGAAACAGCTATGACCATGATTACGCCAAGCGCGCAATTAACCCTCA
CTAAAGGGAACAAAAGCTGGAGCTGCAAGCTTAATGTAGTCTTATGCAATACTCTTGTAGTCTTGCAACA
TGGTAACGATGAGTTAGCAACATGCCTTACAAGGAGAGAAAAAGCACCGTGCATGCCGATTGGTGGAAGT
AAGGTGGTACGATCGTGCCTTATTAGGAAGGCAACAGACGGGTCTGACATGGATTGGACGAACCACTGAA
TTGCCGCATTGCAGAGATATTGTATTTAAGTGCCTAGCTCGATACATAAACGGGTCTCTCTGGTTAGACC
AGATCTGAGCCTGGGAGCTCTCTGGCTAACTAGGGAACCCACTGCTTAAGCCTCAATAAAGCTTGCCTTG
AGTGCTTCAAGTAGTGTGTGCCCGTCTGTTGTGTGACTCTGGTAACTAGAGATCCCTCAGACCCTTTTAG
TCAGTGTGGAAAATCTCTAGCAGTGGCGCCCGAACAGGGACTTGAAAGCGAAAGGGAAACCAGAGGAGCT
CTCTCGACGCAGGACTCGGCTTGCTGAAGCGCGCACGGCAAGAGGCGAGGGGCGGCGACTGGTGAGTACG
CCAAAAATTTTGACTAGCGGAGGCTAGAAGGAGAGAGATGGGTGCGAGAGCGTCAGTATTAAGCGGGGGA
GAATTAGATCGCGATGGGAAAAAATTCGGTTAAGGCCAGGGGGAAAGAAAAAATATAAATTAAAACATAT
AGTATGGGCAAGCAGGGAGCTAGAACGATTCGCAGTTAATCCTGGCCTGTTAGAAACATCAGAAGGCTGT
AGACAAATACTGGGACAGCTACAACCATCCCTTCAGACAGGATCAGAAGAACTTAGATCATTATATAATA
CAGTAGCAACCCTCTATTGTGTGCATCAAAGGATAGAGATAAAAGACACCAAGGAAGCTTTAGACAAGAT
AGAGGAAGAGCAAAACAAAAGTAAGACCACCGCACAGCAAGCGGCCGCTGATCTTCAGACCTGGAGGAGG
AGATATGAGGGACAATTGGAGAAGTGAATTATATAAATATAAAGTAGTAAAAATTGAACCATTAGGAGTA
GCACCCACCAAGGCAAAGAGAAGAGTGGTGCAGAGAGAAAAAAGAGCAGTGGGAATAGGAGCTTTGTTCC
TTGGGTTCTTGGGAGCAGCAGGAAGCACTATGGGCGCAGCGTCAATGACGCTGACGGTACAGGCCAGACA
ATTATTGTCTGGTATAGTGCAGCAGCAGAACAATTTGCTGAGGGCTATTGAGGCGCAACAGCATCTGTTG
CAACTCACAGTCTGGGGCATCAAGCAGCTCCAGGCAAGAATCCTGGCTGTGGAAAGATACCTAAAGGATC
AACAGCTCCTGGGGATTTGGGGTTGCTCTGGAAAACTCATTTGCACCACTGCTGTGCCTTGGAATGCTAG
TTGGAGTAATAAATCTCTGGAACAGATTTGGAATCACACGACCTGGATGGAGTGGGACAGAGAAATTAAC
AATTACACAAGCTTAATACACTCCTTAATTGAAGAATCGCAAAACCAGCAAGAAAAGAATGAACAAGAAT
TATTGGAATTAGATAAATGGGCAAGTTTGTGGAATTGGTTTAACATAACAAATTGGCTGTGGTATATAAA
ATTATTCATAATGATAGTAGGAGGCTTGGTAGGTTTAAGAATAGTTTTTGCTGTACTTTCTATAGTGAAT
AGAGTTAGGCAGGGATATTCACCATTATCGTTTCAGACCCACCTCCCAACCCCGAGGGGACCCATGCATT
GCATCTCAATTAGTCAGCAACCAGGTGTGGAAAGTCCCCAGGCTCCCCAGCAGGCAGAAGTATGCAAAGC
ATGCGTCTCAATTAGTCAGCAACCATAGTCCCGCCCCTAACTCCGCCCATCCCGCCCCTAACTCCGCCCA
GTTCCGCCCATTCTCCGCCCCATGGCTGACTAATTTTTTTTATTTATGCAGAGGCCGAGGCCGCCTCGGC
CTCTGAGCTATTCCAGAAGTAGTGAGGAGGCTTTTTTGGAGGCCTAGGCTTTTGCAAAAAGCTTTCTAGA
GGTACCACCGGAGCTTACCATGACCGAGTACAAGCCCACGGTGCGCCTCGCCACCCGCGACGACGTCCCC
AGGGCCGTACGCACCCTCGCCGCCGCGTTCGCCGACTACCCCGCCACGCGCCACACCGTCGATCCGGACC
GCCACATCGAGCGGGTCACCGAGCTGCAAGAACTCTTCCTCACGCGCGTCGGGCTCGACATCGGCAAGGT
GTGGGTCGCGGACGACGGCGCCGCCGTGGCGGTCTGGACCACGCCGGAGAGCGTCGAAGCGGGGGCGGTG
TTCGCCGAGATCGGCCCGCGCATGGCCGAGTTGAGCGGTTCCCGGCTGGCCGCGCAGCAACAGATGGAAG
GCCTCCTGGCGCCGCACCGGCCCAAGGAGCCCGCGTGGTTCCTGGCCACCGTCGGCGTCTCGCCCGACCA
CCAGGGCAAGGGTCTGGGCAGCGCCGTCGTGCTCCCCGGAGTGGAGGCGGCCGAGCGCGCCGGGGTGCCC
GCCTTCCTGGAGACCTCCGCGCCCCGCAACCTCCCCTTCTACGAGCGGCTCGGCTTCACCGTCACCGCCG
ACGTCGAGGTGCCCGAAGGACCGCGCACCTGGTGCATGACCCGCAAGCCCGGTGCCAGTTAACGAATTCT
AGATCTTGAGACAAATGGCAGTATTCATCCACAATTTTAAAAGAAAAGGGGGGATTGGGGGGTACAGTGC
AGGGGAAAGAATAGTAGACATAATAGCAACAGACATACAAACTAAAGAATTACAAAAACAAATTACAAAA
ATTCAAAATTTTCGGGTTTATTACAGGGACAGCAGAGATCCACTTTGGCGCCGGCTCGAGGCCTGCAGGT
GCAAAGATGGATAAAGTTTTAAACAGAGAGGAATCTTTGCAGCTAATGGACCTTCTAGGTCTTGAAAGGA
GTGGGAATT
