>Addgene plasmid #144648 | TFORF3172 | depositor partial sequence | sequence record 286059 | Insert
ATCGATTGATCAACAAGTTTGTACAAAAAAGTTGGCATGTCTCTGTGGGGTCTGGTCTCCAAGATGCCCC
CAGAAAAAGTGCAGCGGCTCTATGTCGACTTTCCCCAACACCTGCGGCATCTTCTGGGTGACTGGCTGGA
GAGCCAGCCCTGGGAGTTCCTGGTCGGCTCCGACGCCTTCTGCTGCAACTTGGCTAGTGCCCTACTTTCA
GACACTGTCCAGCACCTTCAGGCCTCGGTGGGAGAGCAGGGGGAGGGGAGCACCATCTTGCAACACATCA
GCACCCTTGAGAGCATATATCAGAGGGACCCCCTGAAGCTGGTGGCCACTTTCAGACAAATACTTCAAGG
AGAGAAAAAAGCTGTTATGGAACAGTTCCGCCACTTGCCAATGCCTTTCCACTGGAAGCAGGAAGAACTC
AAGTTTAAGACAGGCTTGCGGAGGCTGCAGCACCGAGTAGGGGAGATCCACCTTCTCCGAGAAGCCCTGC
AGAAGGGGGCTGAGGCTGGCCAAGTGTCTCTGCACAGCTTGATAGAAACTCCTGCTAATGGGACTGGGCC
AAGTGAGGCCCTGGCCATGCTACTGCAGGAGACCACTGGAGAGCTAGAGGCAGCCAAAGCCCTAGTGCTG
AAGAGGATCCAGATTTGGAAACGGCAGCAGCAGCTGGCAGGGAATGGCGCACCGTTTGAGGAGAGCCTGG
CCCCACTCCAGGAGAGGTGTGAAAGCCTGGTGGACATTTATTCCCAGCTACAGCAGGAGGTAGGGGCGGC
TGGTGGGGAGCTTGAGCCCAAGACCCGGGCATCGCTGACTGGCCGGCTGGATGAAGTCCTGAGAACCCTC
GTCACCAGTTGCTTCCTGGTGGAGAAGCAGCCCCCCCAGGTACTGAAGACTCAGACCAAGTTCCAGGCTG
GAGTTCGATTCCTGTTGGGCTTGAGGTTCCTGGGGGCCCCAGCCAAGCCTCCGCTGGTCAGGGCCGACAT
GGTGACAGAGAAGCAGGCGCGGGAGCTGAGTGTGCCTCAGGGTCCTGGGGCTGGAGCAGAAAGCACTGGA
GAAATCATCAACAACACTGTGCCCTTGGAGAACAGCATTCCTGGGAACTGCTGCTCTGCCCTGTTCAAGA
ACCTGCTTCTCAAGAAGATCAAGCGGTGTGAGCGGAAGGGCACTGAGTCTGTCACAGAGGAGAAGTGCGC
TGTGCTCTTCTCTGCCAGCTTCACACTTGGCCCCGGCAAACTCCCCATCCAGCTCCAGGCCCTGTCTCTG
CCCCTGGTGGTCATCGTCCATGGCAACCAAGACAACAATGCCAAAGCCACTATCCTGTGGGACAATGCCT
TCTCTGAGATGGACCGCGTGCCCTTTGTGGTGGCTGAGCGGGTGCCCTGGGAGAAGATGTGTGAAACTCT
GAACCTGAAGTTCATGGCTGAGGTGGGGACCAACCGGGGGCTGCTCCCAGAGCACTTCCTCTTCCTGGCC
CAGAAGATCTTCAATGACAACAGCCTCAGTATGGAGGCCTTCCAGCACCGTTCTGTGTCCTGGTCGCAGT
TCAACAAGGAGATCCTGCTGGGCCGTGGCTTCACCTTTTGGCAGTGGTTTGATGGTGTCCTGGACCTCAC
CAAACGCTGTCTCCGGAGCTACTGGTCTGACCGGCTGATCATTGGCTTCATCAGCAAACAGTACGTTACT
AGCCTTCTTCTCAATGAGCCCGACGGAACCTTTCTCCTCCGCTTCAGCGACTCAGAGATTGGGGGCATCA
CCATTGCCCATGTCATCCGGGGCCAGGATGGCTCTCCACAGATAGAGAACATCCAGCCATTCTCTGCCAA
AGACCTGTCCATTCGCTCACTGGGGGACCGAATCCGGGATCTTGCTCAGCTCAAAAATCTCTATCCCAAG
AAGCCCAAGGATGAGGCTTTCCGGAGCCACTACAAGCCTGAACAGATGGGTAAGGATGGCAGGGGTTATG
TCCCAGCTACCATCAAGATGACCGTGGAAAGGGACCAACCACTTCCTACCCCAGAGCTCCAGATGCCTAC
CATGGTGCCTTCTTATGACCTTGGAATGGCCCCTGATTCCTCCATGAGCATGCAGCTTGGCCCAGATATG
GTGCCCCAGGTGTACCCACCACACTCTCACTCCATCCCCCCGTATCAAGGCCTCTCCCCAGAAGAATCAG
TCAACGTGTTGTCAGCCTTCCAGGAGCCTCACCTGCAGATGCCCCCCAGCCTGGGCCAGATGAGCCTGCC
CTTTGACCAGCCTCACCCCCAGGGCCTGCTGCCGTGCCAGCCTCAGGAGCATGCTGTGTCCAGCCCTGAC
CCCCTGCTCTGCTCAGATGTGACCATGGTGGAAGACAGCTGCCTGAGCCAGCCAGTGACAGCGTTTCCTC
AGGGCACTTGGATTGGTGAAGACATATTCCCTCCTCTGCTGCCTCCCACTGAACAGGACCTCACTAAGCT
TCTCCTGGAGGGGCAAGGGGAGTCGGGGGGAGGGTCCTTGGGGGCACAGCCCCTCCTGCAGCCCTCCCAC
TATGGGCAATCTGGGATCTCAATGTCCCACATGGACCTAAGGGCCAACCCCAGTTGGTGCCCAACTTTCT
TGTACAAAGTGGTTGATATCGGTAAGCCTATCCCTAACCCTCTCCTCGGTCTCGATTCTACGTAGTAATG
AACTAGTCCGTAACTTGAAAGTATTTCGATTTCTTGGCTTTATATATCTTGTGGAAAGGACGATCTTAAT
TTAGGTTACTGTGTTAA
