>Addgene plasmid #144648 | TFORF3172 | depositor partial sequence | sequence record 286060 | Barcode
TCTTAATTTAGGTTACTGTGTTAA
